>Addgene plasmid #199447 | pCA16-Ubc-NLS-HA-dSaCas9-NLS-[10XGCN4]-P2A-BSD | addgene full sequence | sequence record 392206 | Addgene NGS Result
TGGAAGGGCTAATTCACTCCCAAAGAAGACAAGATATCCTTGATCTGTGGATCTACCACACACAAGGCTA
CTTCCCTGATTAGCAGAACTACACACCAGGGCCAGGGGTCAGATATCCACTGACCTTTGGATGGTGCTAC
AAGCTAGTACCAGTTGAGCCAGATAAGGTAGAAGAGGCCAATAAAGGAGAGAACACCAGCTTGTTACACC
CTGTGAGCCTGCATGGGATGGATGACCCGGAGAGAGAAGTGTTAGAGTGGAGGTTTGACAGCCGCCTAGC
ATTTCATCACGTGGCCCGAGAGCTGCATCCGGAGTACTTCAAGAACTGCTGATATCGAGCTTGCTACAAG
GGACTTTCCGCTGGGGACTTTCCAGGGAGGCGTGGCCTGGGCGGGACTGGGGAGTGGCGAGCCCTCAGAT
CCTGCATATAAGCAGCTGCTTTTTGCCTGTACTGGGTCTCTCTGGTTAGACCAGATCTGAGCCTGGGAGC
TCTCTGGCTAACTAGGGAACCCACTGCTTAAGCCTCAATAAAGCTTGCCTTGAGTGCTTCAAGTAGTGTG
TGCCCGTCTGTTGTGTGACTCTGGTAACTAGAGATCCCTCAGACCCTTTTAGTCAGTGTGGAAAATCTCT
AGCAGTGGCGCCCGAACAGGGACTTGAAAGCGAAAGGGAAACCAGAGGAGCTCTCTCGACGCAGGACTCG
GCTTGCTGAAGCGCGCACGGCAAGAGGCGAGGGGCGGCGACTGGTGAGTACGCCAAAAATTTTGACTAGC
GGAGGCTAGAAGGAGAGAGATGGGTGCGAGAGCGTCAGTATTAAGCGGGGGAGAATTAGATCGCGATGGG
AAAAAATTCGGTTAAGGCCAGGGGGAAAGAAAAAATATAAATTAAAACATATAGTATGGGCAAGCAGGGA
GCTAGAACGATTCGCAGTTAATCCTGGCCTGTTAGAAACATCAGAAGGCTGTAGACAAATACTGGGACAG
CTACAACCATCCCTTCAGACAGGATCAGAAGAACTTAGATCATTATATAATACAGTAGCAACCCTCTATT
GTGTGCATCAAAGGATAGAGATAAAAGACACCAAGGAAGCTTTAGACAAGATAGAGGAAGAGCAAAACAA
AAGTAAGACCACCGCACAGCAAGCGGCCGGCCGCTGATCTTCAGACCTGGAGGAGGAGATATGAGGGACA
ATTGGAGAAGTGAATTATATAAATATAAAGTAGTAAAAATTGAACCATTAGGAGTAGCACCCACCAAGGC
AAAGAGAAGAGTGGTGCAGAGAGAAAAAAGAGCAGTGGGAATAGGAGCTTTGTTCCTTGGGTTCTTGGGA
GCAGCAGGAAGCACTATGGGCGCAGCGTCAATGACGCTGACGGTACAGGCCAGACAATTATTGTCTGGTA
TAGTGCAGCAGCAGAACAATTTGCTGAGGGCTATTGAGGCGCAACAGCATCTGTTGCAACTCACAGTCTG
GGGCATCAAGCAGCTCCAGGCAAGAATCCTGGCTGTGGAAAGATACCTAAAGGATCAACAGCTCCTGGGG
ATTTGGGGTTGCTCTGGAAAACTCATTTGCACCACTGCTGTGCCTTGGAATGCTAGTTGGAGTAATAAAT
CTCTGGAACAGATTTGGAATCACACGACCTGGATGGAGTGGGACAGAGAAATTAACAATTACACAAGCTT
AATACACTCCTTAATTGAAGAATCGCAAAACCAGCAAGAAAAGAATGAACAAGAATTATTGGAATTAGAT
AAATGGGCAAGTTTGTGGAATTGGTTTAACATAACAAATTGGCTGTGGTATATAAAATTATTCATAATGA
TAGTAGGAGGCTTGGTAGGTTTAAGAATAGTTTTTGCTGTACTTTCTATAGTGAATAGAGTTAGGCAGGG
ATATTCACCATTATCGTTTCAGACCCACCTCCCAACCCCGAGGGGACCCGACAGGCCCGAAGGAATAGAA
GAAGAAGGTGGAGAGAGAGACAGAGACAGATCCATTCGATTAGTGAACGGATCTCGACGGTATCGCCGAA
TTCACAAATGGCAGTATTCATCCACAATTTTAAAAGAAAAGGGGGGATTGGGGGGTACAGTGCAGGGGAA
AGAATAGTAGACATAATAGCAACAGACATACAAACTAAAGAATTACAAAAACAAATTACAAAAATTCAAA
ATTTTCGGGTTTATTACAGGGACAGCAGAGATCCAGTTTGGACTAGTGGCCTCCGCGCCGGGTTTTGGCG
CCTCCCGCGGGCGCCCCCCTCCTCACGGCGAGCGCTGCCACGTCAGACGAAGGGCGCAGCGAGCGTCCTG
ATCCTTCCGCCCGGACGCTCAGGACAGCGGCCCGCTGCTCATAAGACTCGGCCTTAGAACCCCAGTATCA
GCAGAAGGACATTTTAGGACGGGACTTGGGTGACTCTAGGGCACTGGTTTTCTTTCCAGAGAGCGGAACA
GGCGAGGAAAAGTAGTCCCTTCTCGGCGATTCTGCGGAGGGATCTCCGTGGGGCGGTGAACGCCGATGAT
TATATAAGGACGCGCCGGGTGTGGCACAGCTAGTTCCGTCGCAGCCGGGATTTGGGTCGCGGTTCTTGTT
TGTGGATCGCTGTGATCGTCACTTGGCGGCCGCAATGGGCCCAAAAAAGAAAAGAAAAGTTGGCTACCCC
TACGACGTGCCCGACTACGCCATCGAAGGCCGCCATATGAAGCGGAACTACATCCTGGGCCTGGCCATCG
GCATCACCAGCGTGGGCTACGGCATCATCGACTACGAGACACGGGACGTGATCGATGCCGGCGTGCGGCT
GTTCAAAGAGGCCAACGTGGAAAACAACGAGGGCAGGCGGAGCAAGAGAGGCGCCAGAAGGCTGAAGCGG
CGGAGGCGGCATAGAATCCAGAGAGTGAAGAAGCTGCTGTTCGACTACAACCTGCTGACCGACCACAGCG
AGCTGAGCGGCATCAACCCCTACGAGGCCAGAGTGAAGGGCCTGAGCCAGAAGCTGAGCGAGGAAGAGTT
CTCTGCCGCCCTGCTGCACCTGGCCAAGAGAAGAGGCGTGCACAACGTGAACGAGGTGGAAGAGGACACC
GGCAACGAGCTGTCCACCAAAGAGCAGATCAGCCGGAACAGCAAGGCCCTGGAAGAGAAATACGTGGCCG
AACTGCAGCTGGAACGGCTGAAGAAAGACGGCGAAGTGCGGGGCAGCATCAACAGATTCAAGACCAGCGA
CTACGTGAAAGAAGCCAAACAGCTGCTGAAGGTGCAGAAGGCCTACCACCAGCTGGACCAGAGCTTCATC
GACACCTACATCGACCTGCTGGAAACCCGGCGGACCTACTATGAGGGACCTGGCGAGGGCAGCCCCTTCG
GCTGGAAGGACATCAAAGAATGGTACGAGATGCTGATGGGCCACTGCACCTACTTCCCCGAGGAACTGCG
GAGCGTGAAGTACGCCTACAACGCCGACCTGTACAACGCCCTGAACGACCTGAACAATCTCGTGATCACC
AGGGACGAGAACGAGAAGCTGGAATATTACGAGAAGTTCCAGATCATCGAGAACGTGTTCAAGCAGAAGA
AGAAGCCCACCCTGAAGCAGATCGCCAAAGAAATCCTCGTGAACGAAGAGGATATTAAGGGCTACAGAGT
GACCAGCACCGGCAAGCCCGAGTTCACCAACCTGAAGGTGTACCACGACATCAAGGACATTACCGCCCGG
AAAGAGATTATTGAGAACGCCGAGCTGCTGGATCAGATTGCCAAGATCCTGACCATCTACCAGAGCAGCG
AGGACATCCAGGAAGAACTGACCAATCTGAACTCCGAGCTGACCCAGGAAGAGATCGAGCAGATCTCTAA
TCTGAAGGGCTATACCGGCACCCACAACCTGAGCCTGAAGGCCATCAACCTGATCCTGGACGAGCTGTGG
CACACCAACGACAACCAGATCGCTATCTTCAACCGGCTGAAGCTGGTGCCCAAGAAGGTGGACCTGTCCC
AGCAGAAAGAGATCCCCACCACCCTGGTGGACGACTTCATCCTGAGCCCCGTCGTGAAGAGAAGCTTCAT
CCAGAGCATCAAAGTGATCAACGCCATCATCAAGAAGTACGGCCTGCCCAACGACATCATTATCGAGCTG
GCCCGCGAGAAGAACTCCAAGGACGCCCAGAAAATGATCAACGAGATGCAGAAGCGGAACCGGCAGACCA
ACGAGCGGATCGAGGAAATCATCCGGACCACCGGCAAAGAGAACGCCAAGTACCTGATCGAGAAGATCAA
GCTGCACGACATGCAGGAAGGCAAGTGCCTGTACAGCCTGGAAGCCATCCCTCTGGAAGATCTGCTGAAC
AACCCCTTCAACTATGAGGTGGACCACATCATCCCCAGAAGCGTGTCCTTCGACAACAGCTTCAACAACA
AGGTGCTCGTGAAGCAGGAAGAAGCCAGCAAGAAGGGCAACCGGACCCCATTCCAGTACCTGAGCAGCAG
CGACAGCAAGATCAGCTACGAAACCTTCAAGAAGCACATCCTGAATCTGGCCAAGGGCAAGGGCAGAATC
AGCAAGACCAAGAAAGAGTATCTGCTGGAAGAACGGGACATCAACAGGTTCTCCGTGCAGAAAGACTTCA
TCAACCGGAACCTGGTGGATACCAGATACGCCACCAGAGGCCTGATGAACCTGCTGCGGAGCTACTTCAG
AGTGAACAACCTGGACGTGAAAGTGAAGTCCATCAATGGCGGCTTCACCAGCTTTCTGCGGCGGAAGTGG
AAGTTTAAGAAAGAGCGGAACAAGGGGTACAAGCACCACGCCGAGGACGCCCTGATCATTGCCAACGCCG
ATTTCATCTTCAAAGAGTGGAAGAAACTGGACAAGGCCAAAAAAGTGATGGAAAACCAGATGTTCGAGGA
AAAGCAGGCCGAGAGCATGCCCGAGATCGAAACCGAGCAGGAGTACAAAGAGATCTTCATCACCCCCCAC
CAGATCAAGCACATTAAGGACTTCAAGGACTACAAGTACAGCCACCGGGTGGACAAGAAGCCTAATAGAG
AGCTGATTAACGACACCCTGTACTCCACCCGGAAGGACGACAAGGGCAACACCCTGATCGTGAACAATCT
GAACGGCCTGTACGACAAGGACAATGACAAGCTGAAAAAGCTGATCAACAAGAGCCCCGAAAAGCTGCTG
ATGTACCACCACGACCCCCAGACCTACCAGAAACTGAAGCTGATTATGGAACAGTACGGCGACGAGAAGA
ATCCCCTGTACAAGTACTACGAGGAAACCGGGAACTACCTGACCAAGTACTCCAAAAAGGACAACGGCCC
CGTGATCAAGAAGATTAAGTATTACGGCAACAAACTGAACGCCCATCTGGACATCACCGACGACTACCCC
AACAGCAGAAACAAGGTCGTGAAGCTGTCCCTGAAGCCCTACAGATTCGACGTGTACCTGGACAATGGCG
TGTACAAGTTCGTGACCGTGAAGAATCTGGATGTGATCAAAAAAGAAAACTACTACGAAGTGAATAGCAA
GTGCTATGAGGAAGCTAAGAAGCTGAAGAAGATCAGCAACCAGGCCGAGTTTATCGCCTCCTTCTACAAC
AACGATCTGATCAAGATCAACGGCGAGCTGTATAGAGTGATCGGCGTGAACAACGACCTGCTGAACCGGA
TCGAAGTGAACATGATCGACATCACCTACCGCGAGTACCTGGAAAACATGAACGACAAGAGGCCCCCCAG
GATCATTAAGACAATCGCCTCCAAGACCCAGAGCATTAAGAAGTACAGCACAGACATTCTGGGCAACCTG
TATGAAGTGAAATCTAAGAAGCACCCTCAGATCATCAAAAAGGGCGAGGGAGCTCCCAAGAAAAAGCGCA
AGGTACTCGAGGGCGCCATCATACACGCGGCCGCAACAAGCGGTCCGGAAGAACTTTTGAGCAAGAATTA
TCATCTTGAGAACGAAGTGGCTCGTCTTAAGAAAGGTTCTGGCAGTGGAGAAGAACTGCTTTCAAAGAAT
TACCACCTGGAAAATGAGGTAGCTAGACTGAAAAAGGGGAGCGGAAGTGGGGAGGAGTTGCTGAGCAAAA
ATTATCATTTGGAGAACGAAGTAGCACGACTAAAGAAAGGGTCCGGATCGGGTGAGGAGTTACTCTCGAA
AAATTATCATCTCGAAAACGAAGTGGCTCGGCTAAAAAAGGGCAGTGGTTCTGGAGAAGAGCTATTATCT
AAAAACTACCACCTCGAAAATGAGGTGGCACGCTTAAAAAAGGGAAGTGGCAGTGGTGAAGAGCTACTAT
CCAAGAATTATCATCTTGAGAACGAGGTAGCGCGTTTGAAGAAGGGTTCCGGCTCAGGAGAGGAACTGCT
CTCGAAGAACTATCATCTTGAAAATGAGGTCGCTCGATTAAAAAAGGGATCGGGCAGTGGTGAGGAACTA
CTTTCAAAGAATTACCACCTCGAAAACGAAGTAGCTCGATTAAAGAAAGGTTCAGGGTCGGGTGAAGAAT
TACTGAGTAAAAATTATCATCTGGAAAATGAGGTAGCGAGACTAAAAAAGGGGAGTGGTTCTGGCGAGGA
ATTGCTATCGAAAAATTATCATCTTGAGAACGAAGTTGCTAGGCTCAAAAAGGGCTCAGGCTCAGGCAAA
GGTCCGGGAAGCGGAGGATCCTCTAGAAAGCGACCTGCCGCCACAAAGAAGGCTGGACAGGCTAAGAAGA
AGAAAGATTACAAAGACGATGACGATAAGGGATCCGGCGCAACAAACTTCTCTCTGCTGAAACAAGCCGG
AGATGTCGAAGAGAATCCTGGACCGATGGCCAAGCCTTTGTCTCAAGAAGAATCCACCCTCATTGAAAGA
GCAACGGCTACAATCAACAGCATCCCCATCTCTGAAGACTACAGCGTCGCCAGCGCAGCTCTCTCTAGCG
ACGGCCGCATCTTCACTGGTGTCAATGTATATCATTTTACTGGGGGACCTTGTGCAGAACTCGTGGTGCT
GGGCACTGCTGCTGCTGCGGCAGCTGGCAACCTGACTTGTATCGTCGCGATCGGAAATGAGAACAGGGGC
ATCTTGAGCCCCTGCGGACGGTGCCGACAGGTGCTTCTCGATCTGCATCCTGGGATCAAAGCCATAGTGA
AGGACAGTGATGGACAGCCGACGGCAGTTGGGATTCGTGAATTGCTGCCCTCTGGTTATGTGTGGGAGGG
CTAATGTACAAGTAAATCGATAGATCCTAATCAACCTCTGGATTACAAAATTTGTGAAAGATTGACTGGT
ATTCTTAACTATGTTGCTCCTTTTACGCTATGTGGATACGCTGCTTTAATGCCTTTGTATCATGCTATTG
CTTCCCGTATGGCTTTCATTTTCTCCTCCTTGTATAAATCCTGGTTGCTGTCTCTTTATGAGGAGTTGTG
GCCCGTTGTCAGGCAACGTGGCGTGGTGTGCACTGTGTTTGCTGACGCAACCCCCACTGGTTGGGGCATT
GCCACCACCTGTCAGCTCCTTTCCGGGACTTTCGCTTTCCCCCTCCCTATTGCCACGGCGGAACTCATCG
CCGCCTGCCTTGCCCGCTGCTGGACAGGGGCTCGGCTGTTGGGCACTGACAATTCCGTGGTGTTGTCGGG
GAAATCATCGTCCTTTCCTTGGCTGCTCGCCTGTGTTGCCACCTGGATTCTGCGCGGGACGTCCTTCTGC
TACGTCCCTTCGGCCCTCAATCCAGCGGACCTTCCTTCCCGCGGCCTGCTGCCGGCTCTGCGGCCTCTTC
CGCGTCTTCGCCTTCGCCCTCAGACGAGTCGGATCTCCCTTTGGGCCGCCTCCCCGCCTGAGATCCTTTA
AGACCAATGACTTACAAGGCAGCTGTAGATCTTAGCCACTTTTTAAAAGAAAAGGGGGGACTGGAAGGGC
TAATTCACTCCCAACGAAGACAAGATCTGCTTTTTGCTTGTACTGGGTCTCTCTGGTTAGACCAGATCTG
AGCCTGGGAGCTCTCTGGCTAACTAGGGAACCCACTGCTTAAGCCTCAATAAAGCTTGCCTTGAGTGCTT
CAAGTAGTGTGTGCCCGTCTGTTGTGTGACTCTGGTAACTAGAGATCCCTCAGACCCTTTTAGTCAGTGT
GGAAAATCTCTAGCAGTAGTAGTTCATGTCATCTTATTATTCAGTATTTATAACTTGCAAAGAAATGAAT
ATCAGAGAGTGAGAGGCCCGGGTTAATTAAGGAAAGGGCTAGATCATTCTTGAAGACGAAAGGGCCTCGT
GATACGCCTATTTTTATAGGTTAATGTCATGATAATAATGGTTTCTTAGACGTCAGGTGGCACTTTTCGG
GGAAATGTGCGCGGAACCCCTATTTGTTTATTTTTCTAAATACATTCAAATATGTATCCGCTCATGAGAC
AATAACCCTGATAAATGCTTCAATAATATTGAAAAAGGAAGAGTATGAGTATTCAACATTTCCGTGTCGC
CCTTATTCCCTTTTTTGCGGCATTTTGCCTTCCTGTTTTTGCTCACCCAGAAACGCTGGTGAAAGTAAAA
GATGCTGAAGATCAGTTGGGTGCACGAGTGGGTTACATCGAACTGGATCTCAACAGCGGTAAGATCCTTG
AGAGTTTTCGCCCCGAAGAACGTTTTCCAATGATGAGCACTTTTAAAGTTCTGCTATGTGGCGCGGTATT
ATCCCGTGTTGACGCCGGGCAAGAGCAACTCGGTCGCCGCATACACTATTCTCAGAATGACTTGGTTGAG
TACTCACCAGTCACAGAAAAGCATCTTACGGATGGCATGACAGTAAGAGAATTATGCAGTGCTGCCATAA
CCATGAGTGATAACACTGCGGCCAACTTACTTCTGACAACGATCGGAGGACCGAAGGAGCTAACCGCTTT
TTTGCACAACATGGGGGATCATGTAACTCGCCTTGATCGTTGGGAACCGGAGCTGAATGAAGCCATACCA
AACGACGAGCGTGACACCACGATGCCTGTAGCAATGGCAACAACGTTGCGCAAACTATTAACTGGCGAAC
TACTTACTCTAGCTTCCCGGCAACAATTAATAGACTGGATGGAGGCGGATAAAGTTGCAGGACCACTTCT
GCGCTCGGCCCTTCCGGCTGGCTGGTTTATTGCTGATAAATCTGGAGCCGGTGAGCGTGGGTCTCGCGGT
ATCATTGCAGCACTGGGGCCAGATGGTAAGCCCTCCCGTATCGTAGTTATCTACACGACGGGGAGTCAGG
CAACTATGGATGAACGAAATAGACAGATCGCTGAGATAGGTGCCTCACTGATTAAGCATTGGTAACTGTC
AGACCAAGTTTACTCATATATACTTTAGATTGATTTAAAACTTCATTTTTAATTTAAAAGGATCTAGGTG
AAGATCCTTTTTGATAATCTCATGACCAAAATCCCTTAACGTGAGTTTTCGTTCCACTGAGCGTCAGACC
CCGTAGAAAAGATCAAAGGATCTTCTTGAGATCCTTTTTTTCTGCGCGTAATCTGCTGCTTGCAAACAAA
AAAACCACCGCTACCAGCGGTGGTTTGTTTGCCGGATCAAGAGCTACCAACTCTTTTTCCGAAGGTAACT
GGCTTCAGCAGAGCGCAGATACCAAATACTGTTCTTCTAGTGTAGCCGTAGTTAGGCCACCACTTCAAGA
ACTCTGTAGCACCGCCTACATACCTCGCTCTGCTAATCCTGTTACCAGTGGCTGCTGCCAGTGGCGATAA
GTCGTGTCTTACCGGGTTGGACTCAAGACGATAGTTACCGGATAAGGCGCAGCGGTCGGGCTGAACGGGG
GGTTCGTGCACACAGCCCAGCTTGGAGCGAACGACCTACACCGAACTGAGATACCTACAGCGTGAGCTAT
GAGAAAGCGCCACGCTTCCCGAAGGGAGAAAGGCGGACAGGTATCCGGTAAGCGGCAGGGTCGGAACAGG
AGAGCGCACGAGGGAGCTTCCAGGGGGAAACGCCTGGTATCTTTATAGTCCTGTCGGGTTTCGCCACCTC
TGACTTGAGCGTCGATTTTTGTGATGCTCGTCAGGGGGGCGGAGCCTATGGAAAAACGCCAGCAACGCGG
CCTTTTTACGGTTCCTGGCCTTTTGCTGGCCTTTTGCTCACATGTTCTTTCCTGCGTTATCCCCTGATTC
TGTGGATAACCGTATTACCGCCTTTGAGTGAGCTGATACCGCTCGCCGCAGCCGAACGACCGAGCGCAGC
GAGTCAGTGAGCGAGGAAGCGGAAGAGCGCCCAATACGCAAACCGCCTCTCCCCGCGCGTTGGCCGATTC
ATTAATGCAGCAAGCTCATGGCTGACTAATTTTTTTTATTTATGCAGAGGCCGAGGCCGCCTCGGCCTCT
GAGCTATTCCAGAAGTAGTGAGGAGGCTTTTTTGGAGGCCTAGGCTTTTGCAAAAAGCTCCCCGTGGCAC
GACAGGTTTCCCGACTGGAAAGCGGGCAGTGAGCGCAACGCAATTAATGTGAGTTAGCTCACTCATTAGG
CACCCCAGGCTTTACACTTTATGCTTCCGGCTCGTATGTTGTGTGGAATTGTGAGCGGATAACAATTTCA
CACAGGAAACAGCTATGACATGATTACGAATTTCACAAATAAAGCATTTTTTTCACTGCATTCTAGTTGT
GGTTTGTCCAAACTCATCAATGTATCTTATCATGTCTGGATCAACTGGATAACTCAAGCTAACCAAAATC
ATCCCAAACTTCCCACCCCATACCCTATTACCACTGCCAATTACCTGTGGTTTCATTTACTCTAAACCTG
TGATTCCTCTGAATTATTTTCATTTTAAAGAAATTGTATTTGTTAAATATGTACTACAAACTTAGTAGT
Features (pLannotate 1.2.2; 26 found; start..end, strand, type, name):
    377..634     +  LTR            5' LTR (truncated): truncated 5' long terminal repeat (LTR) from HIV-1
    681..806     +  misc_feature   HIV-1 Ψ: packaging signal of human immunodeficiency virus type 1
    790..1128    +  CDS            HIV-1 gag (fragment): gag protein from human immunodeficiency virus 1; gag
   1303..1536    +  misc_feature   RRE: The Rev response element (RRE) of HIV-1 allows for Rev-dependent mRNA export from the nucleus to the cytoplasm.
   1913..2013    +  CDS            Rev (fragment): human immunodeficiency virus 1 (HIV-1) Rev protein; rev; enhances nuclear export of unspliced and incompletely spliced viral mRNAs
   2058..2175    +  misc_feature   cPPT/CTS: central polypurine tract and central termination sequence of HIV-1
   2218..2616    +  promoter       UbC promoter: human ubiquitin C promoter
   2697..5855    +  CDS            cas9: CAS9_STAAU - Experimental evidence at protein level: Swiss-Prot protein existence level 1. CRISPR (clustered regularly interspaced short palindromic repeat) is an adaptive immune system that provides protection against mobile genetic elements (viruses, transposable elements and conjugative plasmids). CRISPR clusters contain spacers, sequences complementary to antecedent mobile elements, and target invading nucleic acids. CRISPR clusters are transcribed and processed into CRISPR RNA (crRNA). In type II CRISPR systems correct processing of pre-crRNA requires a trans- encoded small RNA (tracrRNA)
   5928..5984    +  CDS            GCN4_v4: GCN4 peptide optimized to improve solubility while preserving binding to an scFv-GFP fusion protein (Tanenbaum et al., 2014)
   6302..6325    +  CDS            GCN4_v4 (fragment): GCN4 peptide optimized to improve solubility while preserving binding to an scFv-GFP fusion protein (Tanenbaum et al., 2014)
   6594..6616    +  CDS            GCN4_v4 (fragment): GCN4 peptide optimized to improve solubility while preserving binding to an scFv-GFP fusion protein (Tanenbaum et al., 2014)
   6816..7214    +  CDS            BSD: blasticidin S deaminase; Aspergillus terreus BSD; confers resistance to blasticidin
   7239..7827    +  misc_feature   WPRE: woodchuck hepatitis virus posttranscriptional regulatory element
   7835..7900    +  CDS            nef (fragment): NEF_HV1Z2 - Experimental evidence at protein level: Swiss-Prot protein existence level 1. Extracellular Nef protein targets CD4(+) T-lymphocytes for apoptosis by interacting with CXCR4 surface receptors. From Human immunodeficiency virus type 1 group M subtype D (isolate Z2/CDC-Z34) (HIV-1).
   7902..8135    +  LTR            3' LTR (ΔU3): self-inactivating 3' long terminal repeat (LTR) from HIV-1
   8340..8444    +  promoter       AmpR promoter: bla
   8445..9305    +  CDS            AmpR: β-lactamase; bla; confers resistance to ampicillin, carbenicillin, and related antibiotics
   9476..10064   +  rep_origin     ori: high-copy-number ColE1/pMB1/pBR322/pUC origin of replication
  10247..10301   +  CDS            lacI (fragment): lac repressor; lacI; The lac repressor binds to the lac operator to inhibit transcription in E. coli. This inhibition can be relieved by adding lactose or isopropyl-β-D-thiogalactopyranoside (IPTG).
  10307..10400   +  rep_origin     SV40 ori (fragment): SV40 origin of replication
  10425..10462   +  CDS            lacI (fragment): lac repressor; lacI; The lac repressor binds to the lac operator to inhibit transcription in E. coli. This inhibition can be relieved by adding lactose or isopropyl-β-D-thiogalactopyranoside (IPTG).
  10475..10496   +  protein_bind   CAP binding site: CAP binding activates transcription in the presence of cAMP. E. coli catabolite activator protein
  10511..10541   +  promoter       lac promoter: promoter for the E. coli lac operon
  10545..10567   +  protein_bind   lac operator (fragment): The lac repressor binds to the lac operator to inhibit transcription in E. coli. This inhibition can be relieved by adding lactose or isopropyl-β-D-thiogalactopyranoside (IPTG). lac repressor encoded by lacI
  10599..10682   +  polyA_signal   SV40 poly(A) signal (fragment): SV40 polyadenylation signal
  10849..329     +  CDS            nef (fragment) (across the origin): NEF_HV1BR - Experimental evidence at protein level: Swiss-Prot protein existence level 1. Extracellular Nef protein targets CD4(+) T-lymphocytes for apoptosis by interacting with CXCR4 surface receptors (PubMed:14990729). From Human immunodeficiency virus type 1 group M subtype B (isolate BRU/LAI) (HIV-1).
