[The description below was written by a language model from this plasmid's Addgene catalogue record and pLannotate feature annotations shown in this document.]
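Description:
pCA16-Ubc-NLS-HA-dSaCas9-NLS-[10XGCN4]-P2A-BSD is an HIV-1-based lentiviral transfer plasmid built on the pHAGE-UbiC backbone for expression in mammalian cells. It is propagated in E. coli through a high-copy ColE1/pUC-type origin and selected with ampicillin (AmpR/β-lactamase). The viral portion contains a truncated 5' LTR, the Ψ packaging signal with an adjoining gag fragment, the Rev response element for Rev-dependent nuclear export of the genomic RNA, the cPPT/CTS element, and a ΔU3 self-inactivating 3' LTR. A WPRE sits downstream of the payload to boost transcript expression. Small fragments of nef, Rev, lacI, lac promoter/operator and SV40 sequences are also annotated and appear to be backbone remnants rather than functional parts.

The payload is a single open reading frame driven by the human ubiquitin C promoter. As the name indicates, it encodes nuclease-dead Staphylococcus aureus Cas9 carrying an HA tag and flanking nuclear localization signals, fused to a SunTag-style array of ten GCN4 peptide epitopes. A P2A self-cleaving peptide then links it to blasticidin S deaminase, so that transduced cells can be selected with blasticidin. The automated annotation detects the Cas9 coding region, one complete GCN4_v4 unit and two fragments. It does not separately mark the NLS, HA or P2A elements, so these and the repeat number rest on the construct name.

The stated purpose is CRISPR imaging. dSaCas9 is guided to a target locus by a guide RNA that is not encoded on this plasmid, and each GCN4 repeat recruits an scFv-tdTomato fusion from the companion plasmid pCA15, amplifying the fluorescent signal. The associated study used two-color CRISPR imaging to follow herpes simplex virus 1 replication compartments and virus–host interactions.
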