Addgene plasmid #199447: pCA16-Ubc-NLS-HA-dSaCas9-NLS-[10XGCN4]-P2A-BSD
Purpose: Expession of dSaCas9-10XGCN4 that recruits scFV-tdTomato (pCA15) for amplifying fluorescent signal
Depositing lab: Baohui Chen. Depositing organization: Zhejiang University School of Medicine. Publication: Two-Color CRISPR Imaging Reveals Dynamics of Herpes Simplex Virus 1 Replication Compartments and Virus-Host Interactions. Xu H, Wang J, Deng Y, Hou F, Fu Y, Chen S, Zou W, Pan D, Chen B. J Virol. 2022 Dec 21;96(24):e0092022. doi: 10.1128/jvi.00920-22. Epub 2022 Dec 1. PubMed 36453882.
Backbone
  Vector backbone: pHAGE-UbiC
  Vector type: Mammalian Expression, Lentiviral
Growth in bacteria
  Bacterial resistance: Ampicillin, 100 μg/mL
  Growth temperature: 37°C
  Growth strain: NEB Stable
  Copy number: High Copy
Gene/Insert
  Gene/Insert name: dSaCas9-10xGCN4
  Species: Synthetic
  Promoter: human ubiquitin C (UBC)
  Cloning method: Gibson Cloning
Terms and licenses: Academic/Nonprofit Terms; Industry Terms: Not Available to Industry
How to cite: pCA16-Ubc-NLS-HA-dSaCas9-NLS-[10XGCN4]-P2A-BSD was a gift from Baohui Chen (Addgene plasmid # 199447 ; http://n2t.net/addgene:199447 ; RRID:Addgene_199447)
